>Addgene plasmid #171040 | pRF TpC RE1 | addgene full sequence | sequence record 337041 | Addgene NGS Result
CGTGCGCTCCCTGCTGCGCAGCCACTACCGCGAGGTGCTGCCGCTGTCCCCCATGGAAGACGCCAAAAAC
ATAAAGAAAGGCCCGGCGCCATTCTATCCGCTGGAAGATGGAACCGCTGGAGAGCAACTGCATAAGGCTA
TGAAGAGATACGCCCTGGTTCCTGGAACAATTGCTTTTACAGATGCACATATCGAGGTGGACATCACTTA
CGCTGAGTACTTCGAAATGTCCGTTCGGTTGGCAGAAGCTATGAAACGATATGGGCTGAATACAAATCAC
AGAATCGTCGTATGCAGTGAAAACTCTCTTCAATTCTTTATGCCGGTGTTGGGCGCGTTATTTATCGGAG
TTGCAGTTGCGCCCGCGAACGACATTTATAATGAACGTGAATTGCTCAACAGTATGGGCATTTCGCAGCC
TACCGTGGTGTTCGTTTCCAAAAAGGGGTTGCAAAAAATTTTGAACGTGCAAAAAAAGCTCCCAATCATC
CAAAAAATTATTATCATGGATTCTAAAACGGATTACCAGGGATTTCAGTCGATGTACACGTTCGTCACAT
CTCATCTACCTCCCGGTTTTAATGAATACGATTTTGTGCCAGAGTCCTTCGATAGGGACAAGACAATTGC
ACTGATCATGAACTCCTCTGGATCTACTGGTCTGCCTAAAGGTGTCGCTCTGCCTCATAGAACTGCCTGC
GTGAGATTCTCGCATGCCAGAGATCCTATTTTTGGCAATCAAATCATTCCGGATACTGCGATTTTAAGTG
TTGTTCCATTCCATCACGGTTTTGGAATGTTTACTACACTCGGATATTTGATATGTGGATTTCGAGTCGT
CTTAATGTATAGATTTGAAGAAGAGCTGTTTCTGAGGAGCCTTCAGGATTACAAGATTCAAAGTGCGCTG
CTGGTGCCAACCCTATTCTCCTTCTTCGCCAAAAGCACTCTGATTGACAAATACGATTTATCTAATTTAC
ACGAAATTGCTTCTGGTGGCGCTCCCCTCTCTAAGGAAGTCGGGGAAGCGGTTGCCAAGAGGTTCCATCT
GCCAGGTATCAGGCAAGGATATGGGCTCACTGAGACTACATCAGCTATTCTGATTACACCCGAGGGGGAT
GATAAACCGGGCGCGGTCGGTAAAGTTGTTCCATTTTTTGAAGCGAAGGTTGTGGATCTGGATACCGGGA
AAACGCTGGGCGTTAATCAAAGAGGCGAACTGTGTGTGAGAGGTCCTATGATTATGTCCGGTTATGTAAA
CAATCCGGAAGCGACCAACGCCTTGATTGACAAGGATGGATGGCTACATTCTGGAGACATAGCTTACTGG
GACGAAGACGAACACTTCTTCATCGTTGACCGCCTGAAGTCTCTGATTAAGTACAAAGGCTATCAGGTGG
CTCCCGCTGAATTGGAATCCATCTTGCTCCAACACCCCAACATCTTCGACGCAGGTGTCGCAGGTCTTCC
CGACGATGACGCCGGTGAACTTCCCGCCGCCGTTGTTGTTTTGGAGCACGGAAAGACGATGACGGAAAAA
GAGATCGTGGATTACGTCGCCAGTCAAGTAACAACCGCGAAAAAGTTGCGCGGAGGAGTTGTGTTTGTGG
ACGAAGTACCGAAAGGTCTTACCGGAAAACTCGACGCAAGAAAAATCAGAGAGATCCTCATAAAGGCCAA
GAAGGGCGGAAAGATCGCCGTGTAATTCTAGAGTCGGGGCGGCCGGCCGCTTCGAGCAGACATGATAAGA
TACATTGATGAGTTTGGACAAACCACAACTAGAATGCAGTGAAAAAAATGCTTTATTTGTGAAATTTGTG
ATGCTATTGCTTTATTTGTAACCATTATAAGCTGCAATAAACAAGTTAACAACAACAATTGCATTCATTT
TATGTTTCAGGTTCAGGGGGAGGTGTGGGAGGTTTTTTAAAGCAAGTAAAACCTCTACAAATGTGGTAAA
ATCGATAAGGATCTGAACGATGGAGCGGAGAATGGGCGGAACTGGGCGGAGTTAGGGGCGGGACTATGGT
TGCTGACTAATTGAGATGCATGCTTTGCATACTTCTGCCTGCTGGGGAGCCTGGGGACTTTCCACACCTG
GTTGCTGACTAATTGAGATGCATGCTTTGCATACTTCTGCCTGCTGGGGAGCCTGGGGACTTTCCACACC
CTAACTGACACACATTCCACAGCGGATCCGTCGACCGATGCCCTTGAGAGCCTTCAACCCAGTCAGCTCC
TTCCGGTGGGCGCGGGGCATGACTATCGTCGCCGCACTTATGACTGTCTTCTTTATCATGCAACTCGTAG
GACAGGTGCCGGCAGCGCTCTTCCGCTTCCTCGCTCACTGACTCGCTGCGCTCGGTCGTTCGGCTGCGGC
GAGCGGTATCAGCTCACTCAAAGGCGGTAATACGGTTATCCACAGAATCAGGGGATAACGCAGGAAAGAA
CATGTGAGCAAAAGGCCAGCAAAAGGCCAGGAACCGTAAAAAGGCCGCGTTGCTGGCGTTTTTCCATAGG
CTCCGCCCCCCTGACGAGCATCACAAAAATCGACGCTCAAGTCAGAGGTGGCGAAACCCGACAGGACTAT
AAAGATACCAGGCGTTTCCCCCTGGAAGCTCCCTCGTGCGCTCTCCTGTTCCGACCCTGCCGCTTACCGG
ATACCTGTCCGCCTTTCTCCCTTCGGGAAGCGTGGCGCTTTCTCATAGCTCACGCTGTAGGTATCTCAGT
TCGGTGTAGGTCGTTCGCTCCAAGCTGGGCTGTGTGCACGAACCCCCCGTTCAGCCCGACCGCTGCGCCT
TATCCGGTAACTATCGTCTTGAGTCCAACCCGGTAAGACACGACTTATCGCCACTGGCAGCAGCCACTGG
TAACAGGATTAGCAGAGCGAGGTATGTAGGCGGTGCTACAGAGTTCTTGAAGTGGTGGCCTAACTACGGC
TACACTAGAAGAACAGTATTTGGTATCTGCGCTCTGCTGAAGCCAGTTACCTTCGGAAAAAGAGTTGGTA
GCTCTTGATCCGGCAAACAAACCACCGCTGGTAGCGGTGGTTTTTTTGTTTGCAAGCAGCAGATTACGCG
CAGAAAAAAAGGATCTCAAGAAGATCCTTTGATCTTTTCTACGGGGTCTGACGCTCAGTGGAACGAAAAC
TCACGTTAAGGGATTTTGGTCATGAGATTATCAAAAAGGATCTTCACCTAGATCCTTTTAAATTAAAAAT
GAAGTTTTAAATCAATCTAAAGTATATATGAGTAAACTTGGTCTGACAGTTACCAATGCTTAATCAGTGA
GGCACCTATCTCAGCGATCTGTCTATTTCGTTCATCCATAGTTGCCTGACTCCCCGTCGTGTAGATAACT
ACGATACGGGAGGGCTTACCATCTGGCCCCAGTGCTGCAATGATACCGCGAGACCCACGCTCACCGGCTC
CAGATTTATCAGCAATAAACCAGCCAGCCGGAAGGGCCGAGCGCAGAAGTGGTCCTGCAACTTTATCCGC
CTCCATCCAGTCTATTAATTGTTGCCGGGAAGCTAGAGTAAGTAGTTCGCCAGTTAATAGTTTGCGCAAC
GTTGTTGCCATTGCTACAGGCATCGTGGTGTCACGCTCGTCGTTTGGTATGGCTTCATTCAGCTCCGGTT
CCCAACGATCAAGGCGAGTTACATGATCCCCCATGTTGTGCAAAAAAGCGGTTAGCTCCTTCGGTCCTCC
GATCGTTGTCAGAAGTAAGTTGGCCGCAGTGTTATCACTCATGGTTATGGCAGCACTGCATAATTCTCTT
ACTGTCATGCCATCCGTAAGATGCTTTTCTGTGACTGGTGAGTACTCAACCAAGTCATTCTGAGAATAGT
GTATGCGGCGACCGAGTTGCTCTTGCCCGGCGTCAATACGGGATAATACCGCGCCACATAGCAGAACTTT
AAAAGTGCTCATCATTGGAAAACGTTCTTCGGGGCGAAAACTCTCAAGGATCTTACCGCTGTTGAGATCC
AGTTCGATGTAACCCACTCGTGCACCCAACTGATCTTCAGCATCTTTTACTTTCACCAGCGTTTCTGGGT
GAGCAAAAACAGGAAGGCAAAATGCCGCAAAAAAGGGAATAAGGGCGACACGGAAATGTTGAATACTCAT
ACTCTTCCTTTTTCAATATTATTGAAGCATTTATCAGGGTTATTGTCTCATGAGCGGATACATATTTGAA
TGTATTTAGAAAAATAAACAAATAGGGGTTCCGCGCACATTTCCCCGAAAAGTGCCACCTG
[124 nt withheld, positions 4262-4385]
C
[91 nt withheld, positions 4387-4477]
A
[49 nt withheld, positions 4479-4527]
CCTTTGACGTTGGAGTCCACGTTCTTT
[37 nt withheld, positions 4555-4591]
ACCCTATCTCGGTCTATTCTTTTGATTTATAAGGGATTTTGCCGATTTCGGCCTATTGGTTAAAAAATGA
GCTGATTTAACAAAAATTTAACGCGAATTTTAACAAAATATTAACGCTTACAATTTGCCATTCGCCATTC
AGGCTGCGCAACTGTTGGGAAGGGCGATCGGTGCGGGCCTCTTCGCTATTACGCCAGCCCAAGCTACCAT
GATAAGTAAGTAATATTAAGGTACGGGAGGTACTTGGAGCGGCCGCAATAAAATATCTTTATTTTCATTA
CATCTGTGTGTTGGTTTTTTGTGTGAATCGATAGTACTAACATACGCTCTCCATCAAAACAAAACGAAAC
AAAACAAACTAGCAAAATAGGCTGTCCCCAGTGCAAGTGCAGGTGCCAGAACATTTCTCTATCGATAGGT
ACCGAGCTCTTACGCGTGCTAGCCCGGGCTCGAGATCTGCGATCTGCATCTCAATTAGTCAGCAACCATA
GTCCCGCCCCTAACTCCGCCCATCCCGCCCCTAACTCCGCCCAGTTCCGCCCATTCTCCGCCCCATCGCT
GACTAATTTTTTTTATTTATGCAGAGGCCGAGGCCGCCTCGGCCTCTGAGCTATTCCAGAAGTAGTGAGG
AGGCTTTTTTGGAGGCCTAGGCTTTTGCAAAAAGCTGAAGTTGGTCGTGAGGCACTGGGCAGGTAAGTAT
CAAGGTTACAAGACAGGTTTAAGGAGACCAATAGAAACTGGGCTTGTCGAGACAGAGAAGACTCTTGCGT
TTCTGATAGGCACCTATTGGTCTTACTGACATCCACTTTGCCTTTCTCTCCACAGGTGTCCACTCCCAGT
TCAATTACAGCTCTTAAGGCTAGAGTACTTAATACGACTCACTATAGGCTAGGCTTGGCATTCCGGTACT
GAATTGATATCAAGCTCTAGCCACCATGACTTCGAAAGTTTATGATCCAGAACAAAGGAAACGGATGATA
ACTGGTCCGCAGTGGTGGGCCAGATGTAAACAAATGAATGTTCTTGATTCATTTATTAATTATTATGATT
CAGAAAAACATGCAGAAAATGCTGTTATTTTTTTACATGGTAACGCGGCCTCTTCTTATTTATGGCGACA
TGTTGTGCCACATATTGAGCCAGTAGCGCGGTGTATTATACCAGACCTTATTGGTATGGGCAAATCAGGC
AAATCTGGTAATGGTTCTTATAGGTTACTTGATCATTACAAATATCTTACTGCATGGTTTGAACTTCTTA
ATTTACCAAAGAAGATCATTTTTGTCGGCCATGATTGGGGTGCTTGTTTGGCATTTCATTATAGCTATGA
GCATCAAGATAAGATCAAAGCAATAGTTCACGCTGAAAGTGTAGTAGATGTGATTGAATCATGGGATGAA
TGGCCTGATATTGAAGAAGATATTGCGTTGATCAAATCTGAAGAAGGAGAAAAAATGGTTTTGGAGAATA
ACTTCTTCGTGGAAACCATGTTGCCATCAAAAATCATGAGAAAGTTAGAACCAGAAGAATTTGCAGCATA
TCTTGAACCATTCAAAGAGAAAGGTGAAGTTCGTCGTCCAACATTATCATGGCCTCGTGAAATCCCGTTA
GTAAAAGGTGGTAAACCTGACGTTGTACAAATTGTTAGGAATTATAATGCTTATCTACGTGCAAGTGATG
ATTTACCAAAAATGTTTATTGAATCGGACCCAGGATTCTTTTCCAATGCTATTGTTGAAGGTGCCAAGAA
GTTTCCTAATACTGAATTTGTCAAAGTAAAAGGTCTTCATTTTTCGCAAGAAGATGCACCTGATGAAATG
GGAAAATATATCAAATCGTTCGTTGAGCGAGTTCTCAAAAATGAACAATAATTCTAGAGCTTATCGATAC
CGTCGACCTCGAATCACTAGTCAGCTGGAATTCAGATCTGGTACCGAGCTCCCCGGGCTGCAGGATATCC
TGCAGCCCGGGGACCTCGGTACCAGATCTAGGATCCAGGATCCGGCGACACTCCACCATGGAAGTCCTCA
GGAGTAGGCGGGATCCGGACAGGTCTGCCCAATCCCCTCGCAGTTCTCAGGGGAGGGACAGAACTAAGGG
AAACCCCCTCCGAGATCCTCCTCATGCCAGGCTCCCTCCTCACAGAGACCCTGGCAGGGTCTGCTGAGGA
ACAGCACACCCAGGATCCTGGAACTGAGTCTGCGGGCCTCAGCGGTTCGCGTTTTGCTACCAACGGAACA
CCCCCTCCCCTCCTCCAGCCACGCAGGCGCACTCTGCCTGGGTCCTGGGACCAGGCTCCCCACGGGCTCC
TCGTGGGCAGCGTCCGGGCCACCGCCGCTGCTCCTTTACCTTTCGCTTCCTTCTTTCCTCATCGTCCAGA
TGCTTCTCCTTCTCGGCCTCAGCCTTCACGTCCGGCATTCGTGGTGCCCGGAGCCCGACGCCCCGCGTCC
GGACCTGGAGGCAGCCCTGGGTCTCCGGATCAGGCCAGCGGCCAAAGGGTCGCCGCACGCACCTGTTCCC
AGGGCCTCCACATCATGGCCCCTCCCTCGGGTTACCCCACAGCCTAGGCCGATTCGACCTCTCTCCGCTG
GGGCCCTCGCTGGCGTCCCTGCACCCTGGGAGCGCGAGCGGCGCGCGGGCGGGGAAGCGCGGCCCAGACC
CCCGGGTCCGCCCGGAGCAGCTGCGCTGTCGGGGCCAGGCCGGGCTCCCAGTGGATTCGCGGGCACAGAC
GCCCAGGACCGCGCTTCCCACGTGGCGGAGGGACTGGGGACCCGGGCACCCGTCCTGCCCCTTCACCTTC
CAGCTCCGCCTCCTCCGCGCGGACCCCGCCCCGTCCCGACCCCTCCCGGGTCCCCGGCCCAGCCCCCTCC
GGGCCCTCCCAGCCCCTCCCCTTCCTTTCCGCGGCCCCGCCCTCTCCTCGCGGCGCGAGTTTCAGGCAGC
GCTGCGTCCTGCTGCGCACGTGGGAAGCCCTGGCCCCGGCCACCCCCGCGATGCCGCGCGCTCCCCGCTG
CCGAGC
Features (pLannotate 1.2.2; 17 found; start..end, strand, type, name):
     53..1705    +  CDS            luciferase: firefly luciferase; luc+; enhanced luc+ version of the luciferase gene
   1746..1867    -  polyA_signal   SV40 poly(A) signal: SV40 polyadenylation signal
   1890..1958    -  CDS            large T antigen (fragment): large T antigen from SV40 (simian virus 40)
   2003..2193    -  promoter       SV40 promoter (fragment): SV40 enhancer and early promoter
   2199..2331    +  CDS            TcR (fragment): tetracycline efflux protein; tet; confers resistance to tetracycline
   2511..3099    -  rep_origin     ori: high-copy-number ColE1/pMB1/pBR322/pUC origin of replication
   3270..4130    -  CDS            AmpR: β-lactamase; bla; confers resistance to ampicillin, carbenicillin, and related antibiotics
   4131..4235    -  promoter       AmpR promoter: bla
   4262..4690    +  rep_origin     f1 ori (sequence partly withheld): f1 bacteriophage origin of replication; arrow indicates direction of (+) strand synthesis
   4722..4789    -  CDS            lacZα (fragment): LacZα fragment of β-galactosidase; lacZ fragment
   4848..4896    +  polyA_signal   poly(A) signal: synthetic polyadenylation signal
   4910..5001    +  misc_feature   pause site: RNA polymerase II transcriptional pause signal from the human α2 globin gene
   5056..5252    +  promoter       SV40 promoter: SV40 early promoter
   5284..5416    +  intron         chimeric intron: chimera between introns from human β-globin and immunoglobulin heavy chain genes
   5461..5479    +  promoter       T7 promoter: promoter for bacteriophage T7 RNA polymerase
   5527..6462    +  CDS            Rluc: luciferase from the anthozoan coelenterate Renilla reniformis (sea pansy)
   6469..6493    +  misc_feature   MCS (fragment): pBluescript multiple cloning site
