[The description below was written by a language model from this plasmid's Addgene catalogue record and pLannotate feature annotations shown in this document.]
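Description:
pRF TpC RE1 is a mammalian dual-luciferase reporter plasmid built on the pRF TpC backbone and carrying a human sequence element called RE1, deposited for firefly/Renilla assays of hTERT promoter activity. It is maintained in E. coli as a high-copy plasmid through a ColE1/pUC-type origin and selected with ampicillin via the β-lactamase gene and its native promoter. An f1 phage origin is also present, along with short remnants of lacZα, a tetracycline resistance gene and SV40 large T antigen that appear to be non-functional backbone leftovers.

The annotated sequence (about 7.6 kb) shows two reporters in the same orientation. Upstream, a synthetic poly(A) signal and the α2-globin transcriptional pause site insulate the cassette from read-through transcription. An SV40 early promoter, a chimeric β-globin/immunoglobulin intron and a T7 promoter then precede the Renilla luciferase coding sequence. Roughly 1.1 kb lies unannotated between the multiple-cloning-site fragment that follows Rluc and the start of the enhanced firefly luciferase (luc+) gene on the circular map. This gap is the likely location of the hTERT-derived promoter sequence and the RE1 element, but the feature table does not identify them, and the record gives neither RE1's boundaries nor its exact position. An SV40 poly(A) signal lies downstream of luc+, annotated on the opposite strand, next to a partial SV40 enhancer/promoter fragment.

In use, the constitutively expressed Renilla signal would serve as an internal normaliser for transfection and expression. Firefly output then reports the activity conferred by the test sequence, which allows RE1's contribution to hTERT regulation to be compared across related constructs.
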