Addgene plasmid #171040: pRF TpC RE1
Purpose: Firefly-Renilla luciferase assay for hTERT promoter activity of RE1
Depositing lab: Agnel Sfeir. Depositing organization: NYU Grossman School of Medicine. Publication: Alternative splicing is a developmental switch for hTERT expression. Penev A, Bazley A, Shen M, Boeke JD, Savage SA, Sfeir A. Mol Cell. 2021 Apr 6. pii: S1097-2765(21)00228-8. doi: 10.1016/j.molcel.2021.03.033. PubMed 33852895.
Backbone
  Vector backbone: pRF TpC
  Vector type: Mammalian Expression, Luciferase
Growth in bacteria
  Bacterial resistance: Ampicillin, 100 μg/mL
  Growth temperature: 37°C
  Growth strain: DH5alpha
  Copy number: High Copy
Gene/Insert
  Gene/Insert name: RE1
  Species: H. sapiens (human)
  Cloning method: Unknown
  Sequencing primers: 5′ ccaaagggtcgccgcacg
Terms and licenses: Academic/Nonprofit Terms; Industry Terms: Not Available to Industry
How to cite: pRF TpC RE1 was a gift from Agnel Sfeir (Addgene plasmid # 171040 ; http://n2t.net/addgene:171040 ; RRID:Addgene_171040)
